>Addgene plasmid #239462 | pSG1039-rA1-SaKKH_P2A_EGFP | addgene full sequence | sequence record 476829 | Addgene NGS Result
GAAGATCCTTTGATCTTTTCTACGGGGTCTGACACTCAGTGGAACGAAAACTCACGTTAAGGGATTTTGG
TCATGAGATTATCAAAAAGGATCTTCACCTAGATCCTTTTAAATTAAAAATGAAGTTTTAAATCAATCTA
AAGTATATATGAGTAAACTTGGTCTGACAGTTACCAATGCTTAATCAGTGAGGCACCTATCTCAGCGATC
TGTCTATTTCGTTCATCCATAGTTGCCTGACTCCCCGTCGTGTAGATAACTACGATACGGGAGGGCTTAC
CATCTGGCCCCAGTGCTGCAATGATACCGCGGGACCCACGCTCACCGGCTCCAGATTTATCAGCAATAAA
CCAGCCAGCCGGAAGGGCCGAGCGCAGAAGTGGTCCTGCAACTTTATCCGCCTCCATCCAGTCTATTAAT
TGTTGCCGGGAAGCTAGAGTAAGTAGTTCGCCAGTTAATAGTTTGCGCAACGTTGTTGCCATTGCTACAG
GCATCGTGGTGTCACGCTCGTCGTTTGGTATGGCTTCATTCAGCTCCGGTTCCCAACGATCAAGGCGAGT
TACATGATCCCCCATGTTGTGCAAAAAAGCGGTTAGCTCCTTCGGTCCTCCGATCGTTGTCAGAAGTAAG
TTGGCCGCAGTGTTATCACTCATGGTTATGGCAGCACTGCATAATTCTCTTACTGTCATGCCATCCGTAA
GATGCTTTTCTGTGACTGGTGAGTACTCAACCAAGTCATTCTGAGAATAGTGTATGCGGCGACCGAGTTG
CTCTTGCCCGGCGTCAATACGGGATAATACCGCGCCACATAGCAGAACTTTAAAAGTGCTCATCATTGGA
AAACGTTCTTCGGGGCGAAAACTCTCAAGGATCTTACCGCTGTTGAGATCCAGTTCGATGTAACCCACTC
GTGCACCCAACTGATCTTCAGCATCTTTTACTTTCACCAGCGTTTCTGGGTGAGCAAAAACAGGAAGGCA
AAATGCCGCAAAAAAGGGAATAAGGGCGACACGGAAATGTTGAATACTCATACTCTTCCTTTTTCAATAT
TATTGAAGCATTTATCAGGGTTATTGTCTCATGAGCGGATACATATTTGAATGTATTTAGAAAAATAAAC
AAATAGGGGTTCCGCGCACATTTCCCCGAAAAGTGCCACCTGACGTCGACGGATCGGGAGATCGATCTCC
CGATCCCCTAGGGTCGACTCTCAGTACAATCTGCTCTGATGCCGCATAGTTAAGCCAGTATCTGCTCCCT
GCTTGTGTGTTGGAGGTCGCTGAGTAGTGCGCGAGCAAAATTTAAGCTACAACAAGGCAAGGCTTGACCG
ACAATTGCATGAAGAATCTGCTTAGGGTTAGGCGTTTTGCGCTGCTTCGCGATGTACGGGCCAGATATAC
GCGTTGACATTGATTATTGACTAGTTATTAATAGTAATCAATTACGGGGTCATTAGTTCATAGCCCATAT
ATTGAGTTCCGCGTTACATAACTTACGGTAAATGGCCCGCCTGGCTGACCGCCCAACGACCCCCGCCCAT
TGACGTCAATAATGACGTATGTTCCCATAGTAACGCCAATAGGGACTTTCCATTGACGTCAATGGGTGGA
GTATTTACGGTAAACTGCCCACTTGGCAGTACATCAAGTGTATCATATGCCAAGTACGCCCCCTATTGAC
GTCAATGACGGTAAATGGCCCGCCTGGCATTATGCCCAGTACATGACCTTATGGGACTTTCCTACTTGGC
AGTACATCTACGTATTAGTCATCGCTATTACCATGGTGATGCGGTTTTGGCAGTACATCAATGGGCGTGG
ATAGCGGTTTGACTCACGGGGATTTCCAAGTCTCCACCCCATTGACGTCAATGGGAGTTTGTTTTGGCAC
CAAAATCAACGGGACTTTCCAAAATGTCGTAACAACTCCGCCCCATTGACGCAAATGGGCGGTAGGCGTG
TACGGTGGGAGGTCTATATAAGCAGAGCTGGTTTAGTGAACCGTCAGATCCGCTAGAGATCCGCGGCCGC
TAATACGACTCACTATAGGGAGAGCCGCCACCATGAAACGGACAGCCGACGGAAGCGAGTTCGAGTCACC
AAAGAAGAAGCGGAAAGTCAGCTCAGAGACTGGCCCAGTGGCTGTGGACCCCACATTGAGACGGCGGATC
GAGCCCCATGAGTTTGAGGTATTCTTCGATCCGAGAGAGCTCCGCAAGGAGACCTGCCTGCTTTACGAAA
TTAATTGGGGGGGCCGGCACTCCATTTGGCGACATACATCACAGAACACTAACAAGCACGTCGAAGTCAA
CTTCATCGAGAAGTTCACGACAGAAAGATATTTCTGTCCGAACACAAGGTGCAGCATTACCTGGTTTCTC
AGCTGGAGCCCATGCGGCGAATGTAGTAGGGCCATCACTGAATTCCTGTCAAGGTATCCCCACGTCACTC
TGTTTATTTACATCGCAAGGCTGTACCACCACGCTGACCCCCGCAATCGACAAGGCCTGCGGGATTTGAT
CTCTTCAGGTGTGACTATCCAAATTATGACTGAGCAGGAGTCAGGATACTGCTGGAGAAACTTTGTGAAT
TATAGCCCGAGTAATGAAGCCCACTGGCCTAGGTATCCCCATCTGTGGGTACGACTGTACGTTCTTGAAC
TGTACTGCATCATACTGGGCCTGCCTCCTTGTCTCAACATTCTGAGAAGGAAGCAGCCACAGCTGACATT
CTTTACCATCGCTCTTCAGTCTTGTCATTACCAGCGACTGCCCCCACACATTCTCTGGGCCACCGGGTTG
AAATCCGGAGGATCTAGCGGAGGCTCCTCTGGCTCTGAGACACCTGGCACAAGCGAGAGCGCAACACCTG
AAAGCAGCGGGGGCAGCAGCGGGGGGTCAGGGAAGCGAAATTACATTCTGGGGCTGGCCATTGGCATTAC
ATCAGTGGGCTATGGCATCATTGACTACGAGACAAGGGACGTGATCGACGCCGGCGTGAGACTGTTCAAG
GAGGCCAACGTGGAGAACAATGAGGGCCGGAGATCCAAGAGGGGAGCAAGGCGCCTGAAGCGGAGAAGGC
GCCACAGAATCCAGAGAGTGAAGAAGCTGCTGTTCGATTACAACCTGCTGACCGACCACTCCGAGCTGTC
TGGCATCAATCCTTATGAGGCCAGAGTGAAGGGCCTGTCCCAGAAGCTGTCTGAGGAGGAGTTTAGCGCC
GCCCTGCTGCACCTGGCAAAGAGGAGAGGCGTGCACAACGTGAATGAGGTGGAGGAGGACACCGGCAACG
AGCTGTCCACAAAGGAGCAGATCAGCCGCAATTCCAAGGCCCTGGAGGAGAAGTATGTGGCCGAGCTGCA
GCTGGAGCGGCTGAAGAAGGATGGCGAGGTGAGGGGCTCCATCAATCGCTTCAAGACCTCTGACTACGTG
AAGGAGGCCAAGCAGCTGCTGAAGGTGCAGAAGGCCTACCACCAGCTGGATCAGTCCTTTATCGATACAT
ATATCGACCTGCTGGAGACAAGGCGCACATACTATGAGGGACCAGGAGAGGGCTCTCCCTTCGGCTGGAA
GGACATCAAGGAGTGGTACGAGATGCTGATGGGCCACTGCACCTATTTTCCAGAGGAGCTGAGAAGCGTG
AAGTACGCCTATAACGCCGATCTGTACAACGCCCTGAATGACCTGAACAACCTGGTCATCACCAGGGATG
AGAACGAGAAGCTGGAGTACTATGAGAAGTTCCAGATCATCGAGAACGTGTTCAAGCAGAAGAAGAAGCC
TACACTGAAGCAGATCGCCAAGGAGATCCTGGTGAACGAGGAGGACATCAAGGGCTACCGCGTGACCTCC
ACAGGCAAGCCAGAGTTCACCAATCTGAAGGTGTATCACGATATCAAGGACATCACAGCCCGGAAGGAGA
TCATCGAGAACGCCGAGCTGCTGGATCAGATCGCCAAGATCCTGACCATCTATCAGAGCTCCGAGGACAT
CCAGGAGGAGCTGACCAACCTGAATAGCGAGCTGACACAGGAGGAGATCGAGCAGATCAGCAATCTGAAG
GGCTACACCGGCACACACAACCTGAGCCTGAAGGCCATCAATCTGATCCTGGATGAGCTGTGGCACACAA
ACGACAATCAGATCGCCATCTTTAACCGGCTGAAGCTGGTGCCAAAGAAGGTGGACCTGTCCCAGCAGAA
GGAGATCCCAACCACACTGGTGGACGATTTCATCCTGTCTCCCGTGGTGAAGCGGAGCTTCATCCAGAGC
ATCAAAGTGATCAACGCCATCATCAAGAAGTACGGCCTGCCCAATGATATCATCATCGAGCTGGCCAGGG
AGAAGAACTCCAAGGACGCCCAGAAGATGATCAATGAGATGCAGAAGAGGAACCGCCAGACCAATGAGCG
GATCGAGGAGATCATCAGAACCACAGGCAAGGAGAACGCCAAGTACCTGATCGAGAAGATCAAGCTGCAC
GATATGCAGGAGGGCAAGTGTCTGTATTCTCTGGAGGCCATCCCTCTGGAGGACCTGCTGAACAATCCAT
TCAACTACGAGGTGGATCACATCATCCCCCGGAGCGTGAGCTTCGACAATTCTTTTAACAATAAGGTGCT
GGTGAAGCAGGAGGAGAACAGCAAGAAGGGCAATAGGACCCCTTTCCAGTACCTGTCTAGCTCCGATTCT
AAGATCAGCTACGAGACATTCAAGAAGCACATCCTGAATCTGGCCAAGGGCAAGGGCCGCATCAGCAAGA
CCAAGAAGGAGTACCTGCTGGAGGAGCGGGACATCAACAGATTCTCCGTGCAGAAGGACTTCATCAACCG
GAATCTGGTGGACACCAGATACGCCACACGCGGCCTGATGAATCTGCTGCGGTCTTATTTCAGAGTGAAC
AATCTGGATGTGAAGGTGAAGAGCATCAACGGCGGCTTCACCTCCTTTCTGCGGAGAAAGTGGAAGTTTA
AGAAGGAGCGCAACAAGGGCTATAAGCACCACGCCGAGGATGCCCTGATCATCGCCAATGCCGACTTCAT
CTTTAAGGAGTGGAAGAAGCTGGACAAGGCCAAGAAAGTGATGGAGAACCAGATGTTCGAGGAGAAGCAG
GCCGAGAGCATGCCCGAGATCGAGACAGAGCAGGAGTACAAGGAGATTTTCATCACACCTCACCAGATCA
AGCACATCAAGGACTTCAAGGACTACAAGTATTCTCACAGGGTGGATAAGAAGCCCAACCGCAAGCTGAT
CAATGACACCCTGTATAGCACACGGAAGGACGATAAGGGCAATACCCTGATCGTGAACAATCTGAACGGC
CTGTACGACAAGGATAATGACAAGCTGAAGAAGCTGATCAACAAGTCTCCCGAGAAGCTGCTGATGTACC
ACCACGATCCTCAGACATATCAGAAGCTGAAGCTGATCATGGAGCAGTACGGCGACGAGAAGAACCCACT
GTATAAGTACTATGAGGAGACAGGCAACTACCTGACAAAGTATAGCAAGAAGGATAATGGCCCCGTGATC
AAGAAGATCAAGTACTATGGCAACAAGCTGAATGCCCACCTGGACATCACCGACGATTACCCTAACTCTC
GCAATAAGGTGGTGAAGCTGAGCCTGAAGCCATACCGGTTCGACGTGTACCTGGACAACGGCGTGTATAA
GTTTGTGACAGTGAAGAATCTGGATGTGATCAAGAAGGAGAACTACTATGAGGTGAACAGCAAGTGCTAC
GAGGAGGCCAAGAAGCTGAAGAAGATCAGCAACCAGGCCGAGTTCATCGCCTCTTTTTACAAGAATGACC
TGATCAAGATCAATGGCGAGCTGTATAGAGTGATCGGCGTGAACAATGATCTGCTGAACAGAATCGAAGT
GAATATGATCGACATCACCTACAGGGAGTATCTGGAGAACATGAATGATAAGAGGCCCCCTCATATCATC
AAGACCATCGCCTCTAAGACACAGAGCATCAAGAAGTACAGCACAGACATCCTGGGGAACCTGTATGAAG
TCAAGAGCAAGAAACATCCTCAGATTATCAAGAAAGGCTCTGGCGGCTCAAAAAGAACCGCCGACGGCAG
CGAATTCGAGCCCAAGAAGAAGAGGAAAGTCGGAAGCGGAGCTACTAACTTCAGCCTGCTGAAGCAGGCT
GGAGACGTGGAGGAGAACCCTGGACCTATGGTGAGCAAGGGCGAGGAGCTGTTCACCGGGGTGGTGCCCA
TCCTGGTCGAGCTGGACGGCGACGTAAACGGCCACAAGTTCAGCGTGTCCGGCGAGGGCGAGGGCGATGC
CACCTACGGCAAGCTGACCCTGAAGTTCATCTGCACCACCGGCAAGCTGCCCGTGCCCTGGCCCACCCTC
GTGACCACCCTGACCTATGGAGTGCAGTGCTTCAGCCGCTACCCCGACCACATGAAGCAGCACGACTTCT
TCAAGTCCGCCATGCCCGAAGGCTACGTCCAGGAGCGCACCATCTTCTTCAAGGACGACGGCAACTACAA
GACCCGCGCCGAGGTGAAGTTCGAGGGCGACACCCTGGTGAACCGCATCGAGCTGAAGGGCATCGACTTC
AAGGAGGACGGCAACATCCTGGGGCACAAGCTGGAGTACAACTACAACAGCCACAACGTCTATATCATGG
CCGACAAGCAGAAGAACGGCATCAAGGTGAACTTCAAGATCCGCCACAACATCGAGGACGGCAGCGTGCA
GCTCGCCGACCACTACCAGCAGAACACCCCCATCGGCGACGGCCCCGTGCTGCTGCCCGACAACCACTAC
CTGAGCACCCAGTCCGCCCTGAGCAAAGACCCCAACGAGAAGCGCGATCACATGGTCCTGCTGGAGTTCG
TGACCGCCGCCGGGATCACTCTCGGCATGGACGAGCTGTACAAGTAACCGGTCATCATCACCATCACCAT
TGAGTTTAAACCCGCTGATCAGCCTCGACTGTGCCTTCTAGTTGCCAGCCATCTGTTGTTTGCCCCTCCC
CCGTGCCTTCCTTGACCCTGGAAGGTGCCACTCCCACTGTCCTTTCCTAATAAAATGAGGAAATTGCATC
GCATTGTCTGAGTAGGTGTCATTCTATTCTGGGGGGTGGGGTGGGGCAGGACAGCAAGGGGGAGGATTGG
GAAGACAATAGCAGGCATGCTGGGGATGCGGTGGGCTCTATGGCTTCTGAGGCGGAAAGAACCAGCTGGG
GCTCGATACCGTCGACCTCTAGCTAGAGCTTGGCGTAATCATGGTCATAGCTGTTTCCTGTGTGAAATTG
TTATCCGCTCACAATTCCACACAACATACGAGCCGGAAGCATAAAGTGTAAAGCCTAGGGTGCCTAATGA
GTGAGCTAACTCACATTAATTGCGTTGCGCTCACTGCCCGCTTTCCAGTCGGGAAACCTGTCGTGCCAGC
TGCATTAATGAATCGGCCAACGCGCGGGGAGAGGCGGTTTGCGTATTGGGCGCACTTCCGCTTCCTCGCT
CACTGACTCGCTGCGCTCGGTCGTTCGGCTGCGGCGAGCGGTATCAGCTCACTCAAAGGCGGTAATACGG
TTATCCACAGAATCAGAGGATAACGCAGGAAAGAACATGTGAGCAAAAGGCCAGCAAAAGGCCAGGAACC
GTAAAAAGGCCGCGTTGCTGGCGTTTTTCCATAGGCTCCGCCCCCCTGACGAGCATCACAAAAATCGACG
CTCAAGTCAGAGGTGGCGAAACCCGACAGGACTATAAAGATACCAGGCGTTTCCCCCTGGAAGCTCCCTC
GTGCGCTCTCCTGTTCCGACCCTGCCGCTTACCGGATACCTGTCCGCCTTTCTCCCTTCGGGAAGCGTGG
CGCTTTCTCATAGCTCACGCTGTAGGTATCTCAGTTCGGTGTAGGTCGTTCGCTCCAAGCTGGGCTGTGT
GCACGAACCCCCCGTTCAGCCCGACCGCTGCGCCTTATCCGGTAACTATCGTCTTGAGTCCAACCCGGTA
AGACACGACTTATCGCCACTGGCAGCAGCCACTGGTAACAGGATTAGCAGAGCGAGGTATGTAGGCGGTG
CTACAGAGTTCTTGAAGTGGTGGCCTAACTACGGCTACACTAGAAGAACAGTATTTGGTATCTGCGCTCT
GCTGAAGCCAGTTACCTTCGGAAAAAGAGTTGGTAGCTCTTGATCCGGCAAACAAACCACCGCTGGTAGC
GGTGGTTTTTTTGTTTGCAAGCAGCAGATTACGCGCAGAAAAAAAGGATCTCAA
Features (pLannotate 1.2.2; 17 found; start..end, strand, type, name):
    171..1031    -  CDS            AmpR: β-lactamase; bla; confers resistance to ampicillin, carbenicillin, and related antibiotics
   1032..1136    -  promoter       AmpR promoter: bla
   1207..1251    -  misc_feature   bom (fragment): basis of mobility region from pBR322
   1482..1785    +  enhancer       CMV enhancer: human cytomegalovirus immediate early enhancer
   1786..1989    +  promoter       CMV promoter: human cytomegalovirus (CMV) immediate early promoter
   2031..2049    +  promoter       T7 promoter: promoter for bacteriophage T7 RNA polymerase
   2120..2803    +  CDS            Apobec1: ABEC1_RAT - Experimental evidence at protein level: Swiss-Prot protein existence level 1. Catalytic component of the apolipoprotein B mRNA editing enzyme complex which is responsible for the postranscriptional editing of a CAA codon for Gln to a UAA codon for stop in the APOB mRNA. May also play a role in the epigenetic regulation of gene expression by participating in DNA demethylation. From Rattus norvegicus (Rat).
   2903..6058    +  CDS            cas9: CAS9_STAAU - Experimental evidence at protein level: Swiss-Prot protein existence level 1. CRISPR (clustered regularly interspaced short palindromic repeat) is an adaptive immune system that provides protection against mobile genetic elements (viruses, transposable elements and conjugative plasmids). CRISPR clusters contain spacers, sequences complementary to antecedent mobile elements, and target invading nucleic acids. CRISPR clusters are transcribed and processed into CRISPR RNA (crRNA). In type II CRISPR systems correct processing of pre-crRNA requires a trans- encoded small RNA (tracrRNA)
   6188..6904    +  CDS            EGFP: EGFP is a basic (constitutively fluorescent) green fluorescent protein published in 1996, derived from Aequorea victoria. It is reported to be a rapidly-maturing weak dimer with moderate acid sensitivity.
   6959..7183    +  polyA_signal   bGH poly(A) signal: bovine growth hormone polyadenylation signal
   7187..7208    +  promoter       SV40 promoter (fragment): SV40 enhancer and early promoter
   7213..7229    +  misc_feature   MCS (fragment): pBluescript multiple cloning site
   7278..7294    -  protein_bind   lac operator: The lac repressor binds to the lac operator to inhibit transcription in E. coli. This inhibition can be relieved by adding lactose or isopropyl-β-D-thiogalactopyranoside (IPTG). lac repressor encoded by lacI
   7302..7332    -  promoter       lac promoter: promoter for the E. coli lac operon
   7347..7368    -  protein_bind   CAP binding site: CAP binding activates transcription in the presence of cAMP. E. coli catabolite activator protein
   7381..7473    -  CDS            lacI (fragment): lac repressor; lacI; The lac repressor binds to the lac operator to inhibit transcription in E. coli. This inhibition can be relieved by adding lactose or isopropyl-β-D-thiogalactopyranoside (IPTG).
   7656..8244    -  rep_origin     ori: high-copy-number ColE1/pMB1/pBR322/pUC origin of replication
