[The description below was written by a language model from this plasmid's Addgene catalogue record and pLannotate feature annotations shown in this document.]
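Description:
pSG1039-rA1-SaKKH_P2A_EGFP is an 8.2 kb mammalian expression plasmid encoding a cytosine base editor (CBE) for CRISPR-directed C-to-T editing. The catalogue lists pBR322 as the backbone. The feature table shows a high-copy ColE1/pMB1-type origin and an ampicillin resistance gene (β-lactamase with its own promoter) for propagation and selection in E. coli. It also shows remnants typical of cloning vectors: a bom fragment, lac promoter/operator elements, and short lacI, SV40 promoter and MCS fragments. These appear to be vestigial. No mammalian selection marker is annotated.

The payload is a single open reading frame driven by the human CMV immediate-early enhancer and promoter and terminated by the bovine growth hormone polyadenylation signal. A T7 promoter sits just upstream of the coding region and could in principle support in vitro transcription. The frame begins with rat APOBEC1, a cytidine deaminase that acts on single-stranded DNA. It is fused to a codon-optimized Staphylococcus aureus Cas9 carrying the KKH variant, which is known for a relaxed PAM requirement that widens the range of targetable sites. The record does not state whether the Cas9 is a nickase or catalytically dead. It also does not annotate linkers, nuclear localization signals or a uracil glycosylase inhibitor. As the name indicates, EGFP follows through a P2A self-cleaving peptide, so it is produced as a separate protein from the same transcript and marks transfected cells.

No guide RNA cassette is annotated, so a compatible SaCas9 guide would presumably have to be supplied from another construct. The plasmid is intended for transient transfection of mammalian cells, where green fluorescence can be used to identify or enrich cells expressing the editor.
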