Addgene plasmid #239462: pSG1039-rA1-SaKKH_P2A_EGFP
Purpose: Cytosine base editor with codon-optimized S. aureus KKH Cas9 and rAPOBEC1 deaminase. EGFP can be used as a transfection marker.
Depositing lab: Alexis Komor. Depositing organization: University of California, San Diego (UCSD).
Backbone
  Vector backbone: pBR322
  Backbone size w/o insert (bp): 4361
  Total vector size (bp): 8244
  Vector type: Mammalian Expression, CRISPR
Growth in bacteria
  Bacterial resistance: Ampicillin, 100 μg/mL
  Growth temperature: 37°C
  Growth strain: DH5alpha
  Copy number: High Copy
Gene/Insert
  Gene/Insert name: S.a. rA1 CBE (alt name: CBE)
  Species: Synthetic
  Promoter: CMV
  Tag / fusion protein: EGFP (C terminal on insert)
  Cloning method: Other
  Sequencing primers: 5′ CGCAAATGGGCGGTAGGCGTG
Terms and licenses: Academic/Nonprofit Terms; Industry Terms: Not Available to Industry
How to cite: pSG1039-rA1-SaKKH_P2A_EGFP was a gift from Alexis Komor (Addgene plasmid # 239462 ; http://n2t.net/addgene:239462 ; RRID:Addgene_239462)
